Addgene plasmid #45429: pBbA5k-EPL70
Depositing lab: Aindrila Mukhopadhyay. Depositing organization: Lawrence Berkeley National Laboratory. Publication: Engineering microbial biofuel tolerance and export using efflux pumps. Dunlop MJ, Dossani ZY, Szmidt HL, Chu HC, Lee TS, Keasling JD, Hadi MZ, Mukhopadhyay A. Mol Syst Biol. 2011 May 10;7:487. doi: 10.1038/msb.2011.21. PubMed 21556065.
Backbone
  Vector backbone: pBbA5k
  Vector type: Synthetic Biology
Growth in bacteria
  Bacterial resistance: Kanamycin, 50 μg/mL
  Growth temperature: 37°C
  Growth strain: DH1 with AcrAB knocked out
  Copy number: Low Copy
Gene/Insert
  Gene/Insert name: Gmet_1652
  Species: Synthetic
  Insert size (bp): 5874
  Promoter: LacUV5
  Tag / fusion protein: His (C terminal on insert)
  Cloning method: Ligation Independent Cloning
  Sequencing primers: 5′ CAA AAG ATC TTT TAA GAA GGA GAT ATA CAT ATG AAA CGG ATG TGT GCT GCC C; 3′ CAG TGG TGA TGG TGA TGA TGC CCT GCC GAC TGT CGC TCC TTT CG
Resource information
  A portion of this plasmid was derived from a plasmid made by: ATCC 53774D-5
Terms and licenses: Academic/Nonprofit Terms; Industry Terms: Not Available to Industry
Depositor comments: Please note that this plasmid may require a unique bacterial strain, so make sure to confirm that you can also obtain the appropriate growth strain. Please contact us or contact our distributors if you have any questions.
How to cite: pBbA5k-EPL70 was a gift from Aindrila Mukhopadhyay (Addgene plasmid # 45429 ; http://n2t.net/addgene:45429 ; RRID:Addgene_45429)
