[The description below was written by a language model from this plasmid's Addgene catalogue record and pLannotate feature annotations shown in this document.]
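Description:
pBbA5k-EPL70 is a bacterial expression plasmid built on the pBbA5k backbone and catalogued as a synthetic biology vector. It replicates in E. coli from a p15A origin, which the repository lists as low copy and which is compatible with ColE1-type plasmids. Selection is by kanamycin, through the neo (nptII) aminoglycoside phosphotransferase gene. The full depositor sequence is 9,529 nt. The feature annotation also picks up short fragments of an RSF origin, the Tn5 transposase and a tetracycline resistance gene. These appear to be non-functional remnants of backbone construction rather than working parts.

The payload is an insert named Gmet_1652, about 5.9 kb, listed as synthetic in origin and partly derived from an ATCC genomic DNA source. It was introduced by ligation-independent cloning and carries a C-terminal His tag. The annotation tool did not assign any feature to the insert region, which occupies the unannotated span between the promoter and the terminators, so its gene organisation is not detailed in the record. Expression is driven by the lacUV5 promoter with an adjacent lac operator. The plasmid also carries lacI under its own promoter, so transcription is repressed until it is relieved by IPTG or lactose. The rrnB T1 and T7Te terminators follow the insert, and a lambda t0 terminator sits downstream of the resistance gene.

The associated publication concerns engineering microbial biofuel tolerance and export using efflux pumps, and the plasmid is maintained in a DH1 strain lacking the native AcrAB pump. This suggests the construct serves for inducible expression of a heterologous candidate efflux pump to test its effect on biofuel tolerance, although the record does not explicitly describe the insert's function.
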