Features (pLannotate 1.2.2; 13 found; start..end, strand, type, name):
   5925..5996    +  terminator     rrnB T1 terminator: transcription terminator T1 from the E. coli rrnB gene
   6012..6039    +  terminator     T7Te terminator: phage T7 early transcription terminator
   6058..6113    -  rep_origin     RSF ori (fragment): Plasmids containing the RSF 1030 origin of replication can be propagated in E. coli cells that contain additional plasmids with compatible origins.
   6201..6746    -  rep_origin     p15A ori: Plasmids containing the medium-copy-number p15A origin of replication can be propagated in E. coli cells that contain a second plasmid with the ColE1 origin.
   6860..6954    -  terminator     lambda t0 terminator: transcription terminator from phage lambda
   6988..7779    -  CDS            neo: KKA2_KLEPN - Also known as kan, nptII. Experimental evidence at protein level: Swiss-Prot protein existence level 1. Resistance to kanamycin, neomycin, paromomycin, ribostamycin, butirosin and gentamicin B. From Klebsiella pneumoniae.
   7811..7915    -  CDS            tnpA (fragment): TN5P_ECOLX - Also known as tnp. Experimental evidence at protein level: Swiss-Prot protein existence level 1. Mediates transposition of transposon Tn5 by a 'cut and paste' mechanism. First, the monomeric transposase binds the 19 bp inverted DNA repeats flanking the transposon. Then, dimerization of the DNA- bound transposase creates a synaptic DNA complex. After nicking of the first DNA strand, excision of the transposon proceeds through a series of intermediates. The transposase then mediates the insertion of the transposon at a new site by strand transfer. The activity of the wild- type tran
   7930..7951    -  protein_bind   CAP binding site: CAP binding activates transcription in the presence of cAMP. E. coli catabolite activator protein
   7964..9046    -  CDS            lacI: lac repressor; lacI; The lac repressor binds to the lac operator to inhibit transcription in E. coli. This inhibition can be relieved by adding lactose or isopropyl-β-D-thiogalactopyranoside (IPTG).
   9047..9124    -  promoter       lacI promoter: lacI
   9132..9411    -  CDS            TcR (fragment): tetracycline efflux protein; tet; confers resistance to tetracycline
   9435..9465    +  promoter       lac UV5 promoter: E. coli lac promoter with an "up" mutation
   9473..9489    +  protein_bind   lac operator: The lac repressor binds to the lac operator to inhibit transcription in E. coli. This inhibition can be relieved by adding lactose or isopropyl-β-D-thiogalactopyranoside (IPTG). lac repressor encoded by lacI
>Addgene plasmid #45429 | pBbA5k-EPL70 | depositor full sequence | sequence record 64028 | pBbA5k-EPL70 sequence 9529 bps
ATGAAACGGATGTGTGCTGCCCTGTGCCTCTGTCTTGCCGCGGTCCCAGCTTCGGCTGCGGAAGGCCAGA
TCTCACTGCCCCTTGCGGAGGCAGTCAGGAGTGCCGTCGAAAAGAATCTTGACGTTAAAGCCGAGCTTTA
CAATCCCGCCATGGCCCAGGCCGATATCCGGAAGAACGAAGGGATCTATGACACAACCCTCCGTTTGACC
ACGGATTTCAACTATTCAGTTACTGAACCAGCCAGCTCATTTCTTACCGGCAGTCTCACTAACCGGCAGA
AAACCTTCGATATCAATCCTGGCATAAGCCAGCTCATACCGATAGGCGGAACCCTCGGGCTGACCTTCAA
CAACACGTACAACAGCAATAATTCTACGAGATCCTTCAATAATTACTGGAATTCCGACCTTACCGTGAAC
CTTACCCAGCCGTTGTTGAAAAATTTCGGCAGGGAACCGACCGAGCTTGCCATCATGGTGGCGCGAAACA
GCAAGGGGGAGTCCCTGGAGCGCTTCAGGACCACGCTTTCTGACACGGTTGCGCGGGTGAGGAATGAGTA
CTTCAAGCTCTACAGCCTGCGCGGGGATCTGGAGGTGAAAACCACCTCTTTGCTCCTGGCCCGGAAGATT
CTCGACGACACCAAGGCTCGGGTAAAGGCGGGGGTTCTGCCTGCCATGGAGATCCTTAATGCCGAGTTTG
GGGTGGCGAGCCGGGAGAAGGATCTGATCGATGCGGAAAAGGCGGTGCGCGACCAGAATGACGTGCTGAG
GGTGCTCCTGCAGCTTACGGGCAGGGACGAGATTGTCCCGGTCGACATGCCGACGAAAGAACCCTTCGCC
GTCAACGAGAAGGAGATGGTCAAGCGCGCCCTGGACAATCGCTCCGAAATCAGAGAGCAGTTGGCCGCCC
TCAAATCGAGGGAGCTTGAAATGCGGGTGGCCCACAACAGGACGCTTCCCGACCTGAACCTGAGCGCCAG
CGCTGCGCTGACCGGCCTTGATTCCCACTACAACCGGGATATGGAAAAGATCGGTTCGGCTGATTATCCG
GTTTGGGGCGTAGGATTGCAGTTCGCGTATCCCTTGGGCAACAATGCCGCCGAGAACGATTACATCAGAA
GCAAGCTCCGCTTGGAGCAAGCCAGGACCCAGGTGCGCAGCCTCGAAGCGAATGTGGAGAACGATGTCAA
GGCAGCCATCCGGGGGGTGGAGTCGGGATACAAGCAAATTGATGTTACCGAGCGGGGCAGGGCCTTTGCC
GAAGAGCGGCTTCGGTCCTTCATCAAGAAGAACGAAGTGGGGCTTGCCACCACAAAGGATGTACTCGATG
TGGAAAACGATCTGGCCGCAGCCAAGATCAACCAGATCAATGCCTTGGTCGGGTACACCGATGCCATAAC
CCAGCTCTGGCGGACCACGGGAGAAATCCTCGACCGGACAGGGGTTCAGTTGTCGGACACGGAGGGTGAT
TCCCTCTACGAGCGGCACGTCCACAACTGAAACCATCCTCTCATCGCTCCAAACCCACCGGAGATACACC
ATGAATCTATCTCTCTCGCCCCGCGACCCGTCGAGAAGCGGCATCCTGTCCCGTCGCGTTCGCCGACTGG
TCGTGCAGGGGGCAGCTTATTCTCTCATTGTCACACTTGCCGCCTGCGCCAAGAAAGAGCAGAAACCTGC
TGCCAAGCCGCCGGTCCCGGTAGCGATCGCCACGGTCGAGCGAAAGACCGTCCCGGTCCAGATCAAGGCC
ATCGGCAACGTGGAGCCCTACGCTACCGTGGCCGTCAAGGCTCAGGTGAACGGCGAGGTGCTGAAGGTCC
ATTTCACCGAGGGACAGGACGTGAAACGGGGTGACCTCCTTTTCGCCATTGACCCGCGCACCTATCAGGC
AGCAGTGAAGAAAGCCGAAGCCAATCTTTCCCGTAACCTCGTCCAGGCACGGAACGCCCGGCAGGACGCG
GAGCGCTACGCCCAACTGGTGAAGGAGGGCATCGTGACTTCGGAGCAGTACGAGCAGTACCGGACCAGGG
CCGAGGCCTTTGCCGCCGATGTGTCCGCCGACCGGGCCGCCGTCGAGAACGCGAAGGTGGAGCTTTCCTA
CTGCTTCATCCGCTCCCCCTTGACCGGCCGCACCGGGAATCTGGCGGTCCATGCGGGGAACATCGTAAAG
GCCAATGAGAACCCCCCCCTGGTCACCATCAACCAGATTACGCCGGTCTACGTGGCGTTTTCCATCCCCG
AAAAGGACCTCGCCGAGGTCAAGCGCCGCATGGCTGCAGGAAAGCTGGCGGTGGAGGCGACCATTCCCAA
CGATGCCGGTCCCGCTGAGCAGGGGATGATCTCCTTCCTCGACAACACGGTTGACGTGGCCACCGGCACC
ATCAAACTCAAGGGGACCTTCGAGAACAGGGCACGTCGCCTCTGGCCCGGGCAGTTCGCCAACGTGGTTG
TGACCCTCGCGGCCAGGCCCAATGCGATTGTGGTCCCGGCCCAGGCGATTCAGACCGGCCAGAGCGGTCC
CTATGTCTTTGTGGTAAAGGCTGACTCTTCGGTAGAAATCCGGCCGGTGACGCCGGGCATTGCCTACGAA
GGGGTCACCATTATCGAGCAGGGGCTCGCGCCCGGTGAAAGGGTTGTGACCGACGGCCAGATGAGGCTCA
CGCCCAAGGCCAGGGTGACGGAAAAACCGGGACCGGGGACCAGGGACCAAGGGCCGGCAAACCCCCGGCA
AGCTTCTGGCCAGCCCAAGGGCCAGCAACCATGAGCATCGCCGAGGTTTTCATCCGGCGGCCGGTCATGA
CGAGCCTCGTCATGCTGGCTGTCATGCTCTTCGGTCTCCTCGCCTACAGCAAGCTGCCGGTCAACGACCT
TCCCACCGTCGACTATCCGACCATCCAGGTTTCCGCCAGCCTTCCCGGCGCCAACCCCGACACCATGGCC
GCGTCGGTGGCGCTCCCCCTGGAGCGGGAGTTCTCAACCATAGCCGGCGTGGACTCCATGAACTCCACCA
ACGGTCTCGGAACGTCCCGCATCACCATCAAATTCACCCTGGAGCGCGACATCGACGCCGCCGCCCAGGA
TGTCCAGGCAGCCATCTCCCGGGCCCAACGCCAGCTCCCCCAAGACATGCCGGCTCCACCGTCGTTCCAG
AAGGTTAACCCGGCGGACCAGGCAGTTCTCTATCTGGCCCTCAGCTCGCCGACGCTTCCCCTGTCAACGG
TCAATGACTATGCCGAAGCCATGATCGCCCAGCGGATTTCCATGGTTAACGGCGTGGCCTCGGTGCAGGT
CAACGGTTCCCAGAAGTACGCGGTGCGGGTCCAGGTGGACCCCAAGGCGCTTGCGGCCCGCAAGATCGGC
ATCGACGAGGTGGCCCAGGCCCTGGAGCGCGGAAACGTGAACCTCCCCACCGGCACCCTCCAGGGAAAGC
ACGAGGCCCTAACGATCCAGACCAGCGGCCAGCTCTATAGCGCCAAGGAGTATGAGCCGCTCATCGTTGC
CTACCGCAACGGTTCGCCGGTCCGCCTCGGGGAGATCGGCAAGGTCATCGACAGTGTGGAGAACGACAAG
GTTGCCGGCTGGTACAAGCAGACCCGCGCCATCATCCTCGCCATCCAGCGCCAGCCCGGCACCAACACCA
TCGAGGTGGTGAACCGTATCAAGGAGCTGATTCCCCACTTCCGCTCGCAACTCCCCGCCTCGGTGGACCT
GAACATCCTTTTCGACCGGACCGGGGGGATCAAGGAGTCGGTGGCCGACGTGAAGTTCACCATGATGCTC
ACCATCTGTCTCGTCATCCTGGTGATTTTCCTCTTTCTGCGCAACCTCCCCGCCACACTGATTCCGAGCC
TCGCCCTGCCACTCTCCATCGTCGGAGCCTTTTCAGCCATGTACCTGATGGGGTTCTCGGTCAACAACAT
AACCCTCATGGCCCTGACCCTTTCGGTGGGCTTCGTGGTGGACGACGCCATTGTCATGCTGGAGAACATC
GTTCGACACCTGGAGAAGGGAGAGGACCCCAGGGAGGCGTCGTTGCGCGGCTCCCGGGAGATCGGCTTCA
CCATTGTCTCCATGACCATTTCGCTGGTGGCGGTCTTCATTCCGGTTCTCTTCATGCAGGGGATGCTCGG
TCGGCTCCTCCACGAATTCGCCGTCACCATCAGCCTAGCGATCCTCATCTCCGGTTTCGTTTCCCTCTCG
CTCACCCCCATGCTCTGCAGCCGCTTCCTCCGTCCCCATGGCGAGCAGCGCCACGGCCGGTTCTACAATT
TCATGGAGCGCTTCTTCAACGGCATGTACCGCTTCTATGAAGTGACCCTGGCGCGAGTCCTGAGGCTTCG
CCGGACGGTGCTGGCCGGCACGCTGGTCTTGACGCTCCTCACCATCTGGCTCTTTACCAAGGTACCCACG
GGCCTGTTGCCGAGCGACGACATCGGTGCCATCTTCGCCATGACCGAAGGGGCCCAGGGAATCTCCTTCG
AGGAGATGAAGGCCAAGCAGCAGCAACTGGCGGCCATCGTGCTCCAGGACCCGAACGTGGAGGCGTTCAT
GTCGACGGCGGGCGCCAGCGGGAGCCGTGTGTCGTCCAACTCGGGTTTCATGTTCATCCGCCTCAAGCCC
CGCCAGGAGCGGAAGCTGAACGCCGATCAGGTGATTCAGCAGTTGCGTCCCAAGGTAATGGGGGTGCCGG
GGATTGTCATGTTCCTCCAGAACCCGCCGCCGATCCGCCTGGAGGCCCGGCTGGCGAAAAGCCAGTACCA
GTTCGTGCTCCAGAGCCCCGACACCGAGGATCTCTACGCGCGCGCGGCCGAACTGGAGGCAAAGCTGAAG
CAGGTGCCGTTGCTGCTGGACGTGACGAGCGACCTTCAGCTTCAGAATCCACAGGTTCAGCTGGACATCG
ACCGGGACAAGGCATCGGCCCTCGGGGTCACCGCCCATCAGGTAGAGGACGCACTGTACTACGCCTACGG
TGCACGGCAGGTCACCACCATCTTCGCCCCCGACAATCAGTATAAGGTGATTCTGGAACTGGAGCCCCAA
TATCAGACCGATCCTACAGCCCTCTCCATGCTCTACATCCGCTCCCAGAAGGGGGATCTGGTCCCCCTGA
ATACGCTGGCAAACCTGCGGCGCACCCTCGGCCCCCTGTCGGTGAACCATCTGGGGCAGATCCCGGCGGT
GACCATCTCCTTCAACCTGCGGCCCGACACCCCCCTGAGCGAGGCGGTGTCAGCCATCGAAAAGGTGAGC
CGCGAGACGCTTCCCGCCACCTTCACCACAAGCTTCCAGGGGGTTGCCCAGGCCTATCAGCAGTCAACCA
CGGGGCTCACGGTTCTGATTATCATGGCGATTGTTGTTATCTACATCGTTCTCGGCATCCTCTACGAGAG
CTACATCCATCCGATCACCATCCTGTCGGGATTGCCTTCAGCCGGTTTCGGGGCGCTGATCACCCTCATG
ATTTTCGGCAAGGAGCTGAACCTCTATGGTTTCGTGGGCCTTATCATGCTGATCGGCATCGTCAAGAAGA
ACGCCATCATGATGATCGACTTCGCGCTGGAGGCCCAGCGCAGTGAAGGGATGCCCCCCCTGGAGGCGAT
CCACCAAGGCGCCCTTGTCCGTTTTCGTCCCATTATGATGACCACCATGGCGGCTCTCATGGGAACCCTT
CCCATTGCCCTCGGCATCGGGGCAGGGGCCGAGGCCCGGCGCACCCTCGGGCTTTCAGTCGTGGGGGGGC
TTGTCGTGTCGCAGCTGCTGACCCTCTACATCACGCCGGTCATCTACTACTATATGGATCGCATGCAGGA
GTGGGTAAAGACGCGTTTCGGGATCGGGCAGAGTTCCCGAAAGGAGCGACAGTCGGCAGGGCATCATCAC
CATCACCACTGAGGATCCAAACTCGAGTAAGGATCTCCAGGCATCAAATAAAACGAAAGGCTCAGTCGAA
AGACTGGGCCTTTCGTTTTATCTGTTGTTTGTCGGTGAACGCTCTCTACTAGAGTCACACTGGCTCACCT
TCGGGTGGGCCTTTCTGCGTTTATACCTAGGGATATATTCCGCTTCCTCGCTCACTGACTCGCTACGCTC
GGTCGTTCGACTGCGGCGAGCGGAAATGGCTTACGAACGGGGCGGAGATTTCCTGGAAGATGCCAGGAAG
ATACTTAACAGGGAAGTGAGAGGGCCGCGGCAAAGCCGTTTTTCCATAGGCTCCGCCCCCCTGACAAGCA
TCACGAAATCTGACGCTCAAATCAGTGGTGGCGAAACCCGACAGGACTATAAAGATACCAGGCGTTTCCC
CCTGGCGGCTCCCTCGTGCGCTCTCCTGTTCCTGCCTTTCGGTTTACCGGTGTCATTCCGCTGTTATGGC
CGCGTTTGTCTCATTCCACGCCTGACACTCAGTTCCGGGTAGGCAGTTCGCTCCAAGCTGGACTGTATGC
ACGAACCCCCCGTTCAGTCCGACCGCTGCGCCTTATCCGGTAACTATCGTCTTGAGTCCAACCCGGAAAG
ACATGCAAAAGCACCACTGGCAGCAGCCACTGGTAATTGATTTAGAGGAGTTAGTCTTGAAGTCATGCGC
CGGTTAAGGCTAAACTGAAAGGACAAGTTTTGGTGACTGCGCTCCTCCAAGCCAGTTACCTCGGTTCAAA
GAGTTGGTAGCTCAGAGAACCTTCGAAAAACCGCCCTGCAAGGCGGTTTTTTCGTTTTCAGAGCAAGAGA
TTACGCGCAGACCAAAACGATCTCAAGAAGATCATCTTATTAATCAGATAAAATATTTCTAGATTTCAGT
GCAATTTATCTCTTCAAATGTAGCACCTGAAGTCAGCCCCATACGATATAAGTTGTTACTAGTGCTTGGA
TTCTCACCAATAAAAAACGCCCGGCGGCAACCGAGCGTTCTGAACAAATCCAGATGGAGTTCTGAGGTCA
TTACTGGATCTATCAACAGGAGTCCAAGCGAGCTCTCGAACCCCAGAGTCCCGCTCAGAAGAACTCGTCA
AGAAGGCGATAGAAGGCGATGCGCTGCGAATCGGGAGCGGCGATACCGTAAAGCACGAGGAAGCGGTCAG
CCCATTCGCCGCCAAGCTCTTCAGCAATATCACGGGTAGCCAACGCTATGTCCTGATAGCGGTCCGCCAC
ACCCAGCCGGCCACAGTCGATGAATCCAGAAAAGCGGCCATTTTCCACCATGATATTCGGCAAGCAGGCA
TCGCCATGGGTCACGACGAGATCCTCGCCGTCGGGCATGCGCGCCTTGAGCCTGGCGAACAGTTCGGCTG
GCGCGAGCCCCTGATGCTCTTCGTCCAGATCATCCTGATCGACAAGACCGGCTTCCATCCGAGTACGTGC
TCGCTCGATGCGATGTTTCGCTTGGTGGTCGAATGGGCAGGTAGCCGGATCAAGCGTATGCAGCCGCCGC
ATTGCATCAGCCATGATGGATACTTTCTCGGCAGGAGCAAGGTGAGATGACAGGAGATCCTGCCCCGGCA
CTTCGCCCAATAGCAGCCAGTCCCTTCCCGCTTCAGTGACAACGTCGAGCACAGCTGCGCAAGGAACGCC
CGTCGTGGCCAGCCACGATAGCCGCGCTGCCTCGTCCTGCAGTTCATTCAGGGCACCGGACAGGTCGGTC
TTGACAAAAAGAACCGGGCGCCCCTGCGCTGACAGCCGGAACACGGCGGCATCAGAGCAGCCGATTGTCT
GTTGTGCCCAGTCATAGCCGAATAGCCTCTCCACCCAAGCGGCCGGAGAACCTGCGTGCAATCCATCTTG
TTCAATCATGCGAAACGATCCTCATCCTGTCTCTTGATCAGATCATGATCCCCTGCGCCATCAGATCCTT
GGCGGCAAGAAAGCCATCCAGTTTACTTTGCAGGGCTTCCCAACCTTACCAGAGGGCGCCCCAGCTGGCA
ATTCCGACGTCGGTGCCTAATGAGTGAGCTAACTTACATTAATTGCGTTGCGCTCACTGCCCGCTTTCCA
GTCGGGAAACCTGTCGTGCCAGCTGCATTAATGAATCGGCCAACGCGCGGGGAGAGGCGGTTTGCGTATT
GGGCGCCAGGGTGGTTTTTCTTTTCACCAGTGAGACGGGCAACAGCTGATTGCCCTTCACCGCCTGGCCC
TGAGAGAGTTGCAGCAAGCGGTCCACGCTGGTTTGCCCCAGCAGGCGAAAATCCTGTTTGATGGTGGTTA
ACGGCGGGATATAACATGAGCTGTCTTCGGTATCGTCGTATCCCACTACCGAGATGTCCGCACCAACGCG
CAGCCCGGACTCGGTAATGGCGCGCATTGCGCCCAGCGCCATCTGATCGTTGGCAACCAGCATCGCAGTG
GGAACGATGCCCTCATTCAGCATTTGCATGGTTTGTTGAAAACCGGACATGGCACTCCAGTCGCCTTCCC
GTTCCGCTATCGGCTGAATTTGATTGCGAGTGAGATATTTATGCCAGCCAGCCAGACGCAGACGCGCCGA
GACAGAACTTAATGGGCCCGCTAACAGCGCGATTTGCTGGTGACCCAATGCGACCAGATGCTCCACGCCC
AGTCGCGTACCGTCTTCATGGGAGAAAATAATACTGTTGATGGGTGTCTGGTCAGAGACATCAAGAAATA
ACGCCGGAACATTAGTGCAGGCAGCTTCCACAGCAATGGCATCCTGGTCATCCAGCGGATAGTTAATGAT
CAGCCCACTGACGCGTTGCGCGAGAAGATTGTGCACCGCCGCTTTACAGGCTTCGACGCCGCTTCGTTCT
ACCATCGACACCACCACGCTGGCACCCAGTTGATCGGCGCGAGATTTAATCGCCGCGACAATTTGCGACG
GCGCGTGCAGGGCCAGACTGGAGGTGGCAACGCCAATCAGCAACGACTGTTTGCCCGCCAGTTGTTGTGC
CACGCGGTTGGGAATGTAATTCAGCTCCGCCATCGCCGCTTCCACTTTTTCCCGCGTTTTCGCAGAAACG
TGGCTGGCCTGGTTCACCACGCGGGAAACGGTCTGATAAGAGACACCGGCATACTCTGCGACATCGTATA
ACGTTACTGGTTTCACATTCACCACCCTGAATTGACTCTCTTCCGGGCGCTATCATGCCATACCGCGAAA
GGTTTTGCGCCATTCGATGGTGTCCGGGATCTCGACGCTCTCCCTTATGCGACTCCTGCATTAGGAAGCA
GCCCAGTAGTAGGTTGAGGCCGTTGAGCACCGCCGCCGCAAGGAATGGTGCATGCAAGGAGATGGCGCCC
AACAGTCCCCCGGCCACGGGGCCTGCCACCATACCCACGCCGAAACAAGCGCTCATGAGCCCGAAGTGGC
GAGCCCGATCTTCCCCATCGGTGATGTCGGCGATATAGGCGCCAGCAACCGCACCTGTGGCGCCGGTGAT
GCCGGCCACGATGCGTCCGGCGTAGAGGATCGAGATCGTTTAGGCACCCCAGGCTTTACACTTTATGCTT
CCGGCTCGTATAATGTGTGGAATTGTGAGCGGATAACAATTTCAGAATTCAAAAGATCTTTTAAGAAGGA
GATATACAT
