>Addgene plasmid #45429 | pBbA5k-EPL70 | addgene partial sequence | sequence record 66187 | pBbA5c-3 5'-CGTTTTATTTGATGCCTGG-3'
TGGTGATGGTGATGATGCCCTGCCGACTGTCGCTCCTTTCGGGAACTCTGCCCGATCCCGAAACGCGTCT
TTACCCACTCCTGCATGCGATCCATATAGTAGTAGATGACCGGCGTGATGTAGAGGGTCAGCAGCTGCGA
CACGACAAGCCCCCCCACGACTGAAAGCCCGAGGGTGCGCCGGGCCTCGGCCCCTGCCCCGATGCCGAGG
GCAATGGGAAGGGTTCCCATGAGAGCCGCCATGGTGGTCATCATAATGGGACGAAAACGGACAAGGGCGC
CTTGGTGGATCGCCTCCAGGGGGGGCATCCCTTCACTGCGCTGGGCCTCCAGCGCGAAGTCGATCATCAT
GATGGCGTTCTTCTTGACGATGCCGATCAGCATGATAAGGCCCACGAAACCATAGAGGTTCAGCTCCTTG
CCGAAAATCATGAGGGTGATCAGCGCCCCGAAACCGGCTGAAGGCAATCCCGACAGGATGGTGATCGGAT
GGATGTAGCTCTCGTAGAGGATGCCGAGAACGATGTAGATAACAACAATCGCCATGATAATCAGAACCGT
GAGCCCCGTGGTTGACTGCTGATAGGCCTGGGCAACCCCCTGGAAGCTTGTGGTGAAGGTGGCGGGAAGC
GTCTCGCGGCTCACCTTTTCGATGGCTGACACCGCCTCGCTCAGGGGGGTGTCGGGCCGCAGGTTGAAGG
AGATGGTCACCGCCGGGATCTGCCCCAGATGGTTCACCGACAGGGGGCCGAGGGTGCGCCGCAGGTTTGC
CAGCGTATTCAGGGGGA
